Addgene plasmid #232885: pML104-HygMx4-URA3-2
Purpose: Plasmid expressing Cas9 and gRNA TCGTACCACCAAGGAATTAC which targets the URA3 gene.
Depositing lab: Jolanda Van Leeuwen. Depositing organization: University of Massachusetts, Worcester. Publication: The modifiers that cause changes in gene essentiality. Batte A, Bosch-Guiteras N, Pons C, Ota M, Lopes M, Sharma S, Tellini N, Paltenghi C, Conti M, Kan KT, Ho UL, Wiederkehr M, Barraud J, Ashe M, Aloy P, Liti G, Chabes A, Parts L, van Leeuwen J. Cell Syst. 2026 Mar 2:101515. doi: 10.1016/j.cels.2025.101515. PubMed 41775267.
Backbone
  Vector backbone: pML104-HygMX4
  Backbone manufacturer: Patricia Wittkopp
  Backbone size w/o insert (bp): 11961
  Vector type: Yeast Expression, CRISPR
  Selectable markers: Hygromycin
Growth in bacteria
  Bacterial resistance: Ampicillin, 100 μg/mL
  Growth temperature: 37°C
  Growth strain: DH5alpha
  Copy number: High Copy
Gene/Insert
  Gene/Insert name: URA3 gRNA (alt name: YEL021W)
  gRNA/shRNA sequence: TCGTACCACCAAGGAATTAC
  Species: S. cerevisiae (budding yeast)
  Insert size (bp): 33
  Entrez Gene: URA3 (a.k.a. YEL021W)
  Promoter: snR52
  Cloning method: Restriction Enzyme; 5′ cloning site SwaI (destroyed during cloning); 3′ cloning site BclI (destroyed during cloning)
Terms and licenses: Academic/Nonprofit Terms; Industry Terms: Not Available to Industry
How to cite: pML104-HygMx4-URA3-2 was a gift from Jolanda Van Leeuwen (Addgene plasmid # 232885 ; http://n2t.net/addgene:232885 ; RRID:Addgene_232885)
