[The description below was written by a language model from this plasmid's Addgene catalogue record and pLannotate feature annotations shown in this document.]
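Description:
pML104-HygMx4-URA3-2 is a yeast CRISPR expression plasmid that carries both Streptococcus pyogenes Cas9 and a single guide RNA directed against the Saccharomyces cerevisiae URA3 gene (YEL021W). It is built on the pML104-HygMX4 backbone, a shuttle vector that replicates at high copy in E. coli through a ColE1/pUC-type origin with ampicillin selection (AmpR), and is maintained in budding yeast as a multicopy episome through the 2μ origin. Yeast selection relies on a hygromycin resistance cassette of the hphMX type, ending in the Ashbya gossypii TEF terminator. Only a fragment of a URA3 promoter lies just upstream of this cassette, which suggests that the hygromycin marker replaced a former URA3 marker, although the record does not say so explicitly.

The Cas9 coding sequence, which spans the numbering origin of the circular sequence, is driven by the strong constitutive TDH3 (GAP) promoter and terminated by the ADH1 terminator. On the opposite strand, the guide cassette uses the RNA polymerase III SNR52 promoter to transcribe the URA3-targeting spacer fused to the S. pyogenes gRNA scaffold, with the SUP4 tRNA terminator ending the transcript. The short guide insert was cloned between SwaI and BclI sites, both of which were destroyed in the process. Residual lac promoter/operator, T3 promoter, rop and bom fragments are backbone remnants.

Together these parts allow one-plasmid delivery of Cas9 and guide to cut the URA3 locus in hygromycin-selected yeast for genome editing. The sequenced record (about 11.2 kb) is somewhat shorter than the listed backbone size, a discrepancy the record does not explain.
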