Features (pLannotate 1.2.2; 20 found; start..end, strand, type, name):
   1798..1985    +  terminator     ADH1 terminator: S. cerevisiae ADH1; transcription terminator for the S. cerevisiae alcohol dehydrogenase 1 (ADH1) gene
   2103..2122    -  terminator     SUP4 terminator: transcription terminator for the S. cerevisiae SUP4 tRNA gene
   2127..2201    -  misc_RNA       gRNA scaffold: guide RNA scaffold for the Streptococcus pyogenes CRISPR/Cas9 system
   2222..2490    -  promoter       SNR52 promoter: promoter for the S. cerevisiae small nucleolar RNA gene SNR52
   2521..2539    -  promoter       T3 promoter: promoter for bacteriophage T3 RNA polymerase
   2582..2604    -  protein_bind   lac operator (fragment): The lac repressor binds to the lac operator to inhibit transcription in E. coli. This inhibition can be relieved by adding lactose or isopropyl-β-D-thiogalactopyranoside (IPTG). lac repressor encoded by lacI
   2608..2638    -  promoter       lac promoter: promoter for the E. coli lac operon
   2653..2674    -  protein_bind   CAP binding site: CAP binding activates transcription in the presence of cAMP. E. coli catabolite activator protein
   2687..2779    -  CDS            lacI (fragment): lac repressor; lacI; The lac repressor binds to the lac operator to inhibit transcription in E. coli. This inhibition can be relieved by adding lactose or isopropyl-β-D-thiogalactopyranoside (IPTG).
   2962..3550    -  rep_origin     ori: high-copy-number ColE1/pMB1/pBR322/pUC origin of replication
   3721..4581    -  CDS            AmpR: β-lactamase; bla; confers resistance to ampicillin, carbenicillin, and related antibiotics
   4582..4686    -  promoter       AmpR promoter: bla
   4713..6055    -  rep_origin     2μ ori: yeast 2μ plasmid origin of replication
   6123..6158    +  CDS            rop (fragment): Rop protein, which maintains plasmids at low copy number; rop
   6260..6309    +  misc_feature   bom (fragment): basis of mobility region from pBR322
   6317..6446    +  promoter       URA3 promoter (fragment): S. cerevisiae URA3
   6482..8057    +  gene           hphMX6: yeast selectable marker conferring hygromycin resistance
   7860..8057    +  terminator     TEF terminator: Ashbya gossypii TEF terminator
   8133..8799    +  promoter       GAP promoter: S. cerevisiae TDH3; promoter for glyceraldehyde-3-phosphate dehydrogenase
   8834..1740    +  CDS            cas9 (across the origin): CAS9_STRP1 - Also known as csn1 From Streptococcus pyogenes serotype M1.
>Addgene plasmid #232885 | pML104-HygMx4-URA3-2 | addgene full sequence | sequence record 462211 | Addgene NGS Result
AAGGAGCTCGGGTCACAGATCCTTAAAGAGCACCCGGTGGAAAACACCCAGCTTCAGAATGAGAAGCTCT
ATCTGTACTACCTTCAAAATGGACGCGATATGTATGTGGACCAAGAGCTTGATATCAACAGGCTCTCAGA
CTACGACGTGGACCACATCGTCCCTCAGAGCTTCCTCAAAGACGACTCAATTGACAATAAGGTGCTGACT
CGCTCAGACAAGAACCGGGGAAAGTCAGATAACGTGCCCTCAGAGGAAGTCGTGAAAAAGATGAAGAACT
ATTGGCGCCAGCTTCTGAACGCAAAGCTAATCACTCAGCGGAAGTTCGACAATCTCACTAAGGCTGAGAG
GGGCGGACTGAGCGAACTGGACAAAGCAGGATTCATTAAACGGCAACTTGTGGAGACTCGGCAGATTACT
AAACATGTAGCCCAAATCCTTGACTCACGCATGAATACCAAGTACGACGAAAACGACAAACTTATCCGCG
AGGTGAAGGTGATTACCCTGAAGTCCAAGCTGGTCAGCGATTTCAGAAAGGACTTTCAATTCTACAAAGT
GCGGGAGATCAATAACTATCATCATGCTCATGACGCATATCTGAATGCCGTGGTGGGAACCGCCCTAATC
AAGAAGTACCCAAAGCTGGAAAGCGAGTTCGTGTACGGAGACTACAAGGTCTACGACGTGCGCAAGATGA
TTGCCAAATCTGAGCAGGAGATCGGAAAGGCCACCGCAAAGTACTTCTTCTACAGCAACATCATGAATTT
CTTCAAGACCGAAATCACCCTTGCAAACGGTGAGATCCGGAAGAGGCCGCTCATCGAGACTAATGGGGAG
ACTGGCGAAATCGTGTGGGACAAGGGCAGAGATTTCGCTACCGTGCGCAAAGTGCTTTCTATGCCTCAAG
TGAACATCGTGAAGAAAACCGAGGTGCAAACCGGAGGCTTTTCTAAGGAATCAATCCTCCCCAAGCGCAA
CTCCGACAAGCTCATTGCAAGGAAGAAGGATTGGGACCCTAAGAAGTACGGCGGATTCGATTCACCAACT
GTGGCTTATTCTGTCCTGGTCGTGGCTAAGGTGGAAAAAGGAAAGTCTAAGAAGCTCAAGAGCGTGAAGG
AACTGCTGGGTATCACCATTATGGAGCGCAGCTCCTTCGAGAAGAACCCAATTGACTTTCTCGAAGCCAA
AGGTTACAAGGAAGTCAAGAAGGACCTTATCATCAAGCTCCCAAAGTATAGCCTGTTCGAACTGGAGAAT
GGGCGGAAGCGGATGCTCGCCTCCGCTGGCGAACTTCAGAAGGGTAATGAGCTGGCTCTCCCCTCCAAGT
ACGTGAATTTCCTCTACCTTGCAAGCCATTACGAGAAGCTGAAGGGGAGCCCCGAGGACAACGAGCAAAA
GCAACTGTTTGTGGAGCAGCATAAGCATTATCTGGACGAGATCATTGAGCAGATTTCCGAGTTTTCTAAA
CGCGTCATTCTCGCTGATGCCAACCTCGATAAAGTCCTTAGCGCATACAATAAGCACAGAGACAAACCAA
TTCGGGAGCAGGCTGAGAATATCATCCACCTGTTCACCCTCACCAATCTTGGTGCCCCTGCCGCATTCAA
GTACTTCGACACCACCATCGACCGGAAACGCTATACCTCCACCAAAGAAGTGCTGGACGCCACCCTCATC
CACCAGAGCATCACCGGACTTTACGAAACTCGGATTGACCTCTCACAGCTCGGAGGGGATGAGGGAGCTC
CCAAGAAAAAGCGCAAGGTAGGTAGTTCCGGATCCTAGACTCTCGAGGCGAATTTCTTATGATTTATGAT
TTTTATTATTAAATAAGTTATAAAAAAAATAAGTGTATACAAATTTTAAAGTGACTCTTAGGTTTTAAAA
CGAAAATTCTTATTCTTGAGTAACTCTTTCCTGTAGGTCAGGTTGCTTTCTCAGGTATAGCATGAGGTCG
CTCTTATTGACCACACCTCTACCGGCATGCCGAGCAAATGCCTGCAAATCGCTCCCCATTTCTCTAGAGC
GGCCGTGGTATCGTTTAGATTGGCAATTACAGTGTCTTAGCTCACATGCTTATAACTAATTACATGACTC
GAAGACATAAAAAACAAAAAAAGCACCACCGACTCGGTGCCACTTTTTCAAGTTGATAACGGACTAGCCT
TATTTTAACTTGCTATTTCTAGCTCTAAAACGTAATTCCTTGGTGGTACGAGATCATTTATCTTTCACTG
CGGAGAAGTTTCGAACGCCGAAACATGCGCACCAACTTTCACTTCTACAGCGTTTGACCAAAATCTTTTG
AACAGAACATTGTAGGGTGTGAAAAAATGCGCACCTTTACCGCTAGCCCAAGAGGGCACTACAAAATCTA
GAGTTGTACTTCAAACGTACATGTAATCACCTTGTATATACTCGAAAGAAAACATCAAGTTTCTGTATAA
ATATGAGTGAAAGCATAATCATACATTATCTTTTCAAAGATTGTCCGCGGTGGAGCTCCAGCTTTTGTTC
CCTTTAGTGAGGGTTAATTGCGCGCTTGGCGTAATCATGGTCATAGCTGTTTCCTGTGTGAAATTGTTAT
CCGCTCACAATTCCACACAACATACGAGCCGGAAGCATAAAGTGTAAAGCCTGGGGTGCCTAATGAGTGA
GCTAACTCACATTAATTGCGTTGCGCTCACTGCCCGCTTTCCAGTCGGGAAACCTGTCGTGCCAGCTGCA
TTAATGAATCGGCCAACGCGCGGGGAGAGGCGGTTTGCGTATTGGGCGCTCTTCCGCTTCCTCGCTCACT
GACTCGCTGCGCTCGGTCGTTCGGCTGCGGCGAGCGGTATCAGCTCACTCAAAGGCGGTAATACGGTTAT
CCACAGAATCAGGGGATAACGCAGGAAAGAACATGTGAGCAAAAGGCCAGCAAAAGGCCAGGAACCGTAA
AAAGGCCGCGTTGCTGGCGTTTTTCCATAGGCTCCGCCCCCCTGACGAGCATCACAAAAATCGACGCTCA
AGTCAGAGGTGGCGAAACCCGACAGGACTATAAAGATACCAGGCGTTTCCCCCTGGAAGCTCCCTCGTGC
GCTCTCCTGTTCCGACCCTGCCGCTTACCGGATACCTGTCCGCCTTTCTCCCTTCGGGAAGCGTGGCGCT
TTCTCATAGCTCACGCTGTAGGTATCTCAGTTCGGTGTAGGTCGTTCGCTCCAAGCTGGGCTGTGTGCAC
GAACCCCCCGTTCAGCCCGACCGCTGCGCCTTATCCGGTAACTATCGTCTTGAGTCCAACCCGGTAAGAC
ACGACTTATCGCCACTGGCAGCAGCCACTGGTAACAGGATTAGCAGAGCGAGGTATGTAGGCGGTGCTAC
AGAGTTCTTGAAGTGGTGGCCTAACTACGGCTACACTAGAAGAACAGTATTTGGTATCTGCGCTCTGCTG
AAGCCAGTTACCTTCGGAAAAAGAGTTGGTAGCTCTTGATCCGGCAAACAAACCACCGCTGGTAGCGGTG
GTTTTTTTGTTTGCAAGCAGCAGATTACGCGCAGAAAAAAAGGATCTCAAGAAGATCCTTTGATCTTTTC
TACGGGGTCTGACGCTCAGTGGAACGAAAACTCACGTTAAGGGATTTTGGTCATGAGATTATCAAAAAGG
ATCTTCACCTAGATCCTTTTAAATTAAAAATGAAGTTTTAAATCAATCTAAAGTATATATGAGTAAACTT
GGTCTGACAGTTACCAATGCTTAATCAGTGAGGCACCTATCTCAGCGATCTGTCTATTTCGTTCATCCAT
AGTTGCCTGACTCCCCGTCGTGTAGATAACTACGATACGGGAGGGCTTACCATCTGGCCCCAGTGCTGCA
ATGATACCGCGAGACCCACGCTCACCGGCTCCAGATTTATCAGCAATAAACCAGCCAGCCGGAAGGGCCG
AGCGCAGAAGTGGTCCTGCAACTTTATCCGCCTCCATCCAGTCTATTAATTGTTGCCGGGAAGCTAGAGT
AAGTAGTTCGCCAGTTAATAGTTTGCGCAACGTTGTTGCCATTGCTACAGGCATCGTGGTGTCACGCTCG
TCGTTTGGTATGGCTTCATTCAGCTCCGGTTCCCAACGATCAAGGCGAGTTACATGATCCCCCATGTTGT
GCAAAAAAGCGGTTAGCTCCTTCGGTCCTCCGATCGTTGTCAGAAGTAAGTTGGCCGCAGTGTTATCACT
CATGGTTATGGCAGCACTGCATAATTCTCTTACTGTCATGCCATCCGTAAGATGCTTTTCTGTGACTGGT
GAGTACTCAACCAAGTCATTCTGAGAATAGTGTATGCGGCGACCGAGTTGCTCTTGCCCGGCGTCAATAC
GGGATAATACCGCGCCACATAGCAGAACTTTAAAAGTGCTCATCATTGGAAAACGTTCTTCGGGGCGAAA
ACTCTCAAGGATCTTACCGCTGTTGAGATCCAGTTCGATGTAACCCACTCGTGCACCCAACTGATCTTCA
GCATCTTTTACTTTCACCAGCGTTTCTGGGTGAGCAAAAACAGGAAGGCAAAATGCCGCAAAAAAGGGAA
TAAGGGCGACACGGAAATGTTGAATACTCATACTCTTCCTTTTTCAATATTATTGAAGCATTTATCAGGG
TTATTGTCTCATGAGCGGATACATATTTGAATGTATTTAGAAAAATAAACAAATAGGGGTTCCGCGCACA
TTTCCCCGAAAAGTGCCACCTGAACGAAGCATCTGTGCTTCATTTTGTAGAACAAAAATGCAACGCGAGA
GCGCTAATTTTTCAAACAAAGAATCTGAGCTGCATTTTTACAGAACAGAAATGCAACGCGAAAGCGCTAT
TTTACCAACGAAGAATCTGTGCTTCATTTTTGTAAAACAAAAATGCAACGCGAGAGCGCTAATTTTTCAA
ACAAAGAATCTGAGCTGCATTTTTACAGAACAGAAATGCAACGCGAGAGCGCTATTTTACCAACAAAGAA
TCTATACTTCTTTTTTGTTCTACAAAAATGCATCCCGAGAGCGCTATTTTTCTAACAAAGCATCTTAGAT
TACTTTTTTTCTCCTTTGTGCGCTCTATAATGCAGTCTCTTGATAACTTTTTGCACTGTAGGTCCGTTAA
GGTTAGAAGAAGGCTACTTTGGTGTCTATTTTCTCTTCCATAAAAAAAGCCTGACTCCACTTCCCGCGTT
TACTGATTACTAGCGAAGCTGCGGGTGCATTTTTTCAAGATAAAGGCATCCCCGATTATATTCTATACCG
ATGTGGATTGCGCATACTTTGTGAACAGAAAGTGATAGCGTTGATGATTCTTCATTGGTCAGAAAATTAT
GAACGGTTTCTTCTATTTTGTCTCTATATACTACGTATAGGAAATGTTTACATTTTCGTATTGTTTTCGA
TTCACTCTATGAATAGTTCTTACTACAATTTTTTTGTCTAAAGAGTAATACTAGAGATAAACATAAAAAA
TGTAGAGGTCGAGTTTAGATGCAAGTTCAAGGAGCGAAAGGTGGATGGGTAGGTTATATAGGGATATAGC
ACAGAGATATATAGCAAAGAGATACTTTTGAGCAATGTTTGTGGAAGCGGTATTCGCAATATTTTAGTAG
CTCGTTACAGTCCGGTGCGTTTTTGGTTTTTTGAAAGTGCGTCTTCAGAGCGCTTTTGGTTTTCAAAAGC
GCTCTGAAGTTCCTATACTTTCTAGAGAATAGGAACTTCGGAATAGGAACTTCAAAGCGTTTCCGAAAAC
GAGCGCTTCCGAAAATGCAACGCGAGCTGCGCACATACAGCTCACTGTTCACGTCGCACCTATATCTGCG
TGTTGCCTGTATATATATATACATGAGAAGAACGGCATAGTGCGTGTTTATGCTTAAATGCGTACTTATA
TGCGTCTATTTATGTAGGATGAAAGGTAGTCTAGTACCTCCTGTGATATTATCCCATTCCATGCGGGGTA
TCGTATGCTTCCTTCAGCACTACCCTTTAGCTGTTCTATATGCTGCCACTCCTCAATTGGATTAGTCTCA
TCCTTCAATGCTATCATTTCCTTTGATATTGGATCATACTAAGAAACCATTATTATCATGACATTAACCT
ATAAAAATAGGCGTATCACGAGGCCCTTTCGTCTCGCGCGTTTCGGTGATGACGGTGAAAACCTCTGACA
CATGCAGCTCCCGGAGACGGTCACAGCTTGTCTGTAAGCGGATGCCGGGAGCAGACAAGCCCGTCAGGGC
GCGTCAGCGGGTGTTGGCGGGTGTCGGGGCTGGCTTAACTATGCGGCATCAGAGCAGATTGTACTGAGAG
TGCACCATACCACCTTTTCAATTCATCATTTTTTTTTTATTCTTTTTTTTGATTTCGGTTTCCTTGAAAT
TTTTTTGATTCGGTAATCTCCGAACAGAAGGAAGAACGAAGGAAGGAGCACAGACTTAGATTGGTATATA
TACGCAAGCTTGCCTCGTCCCCGCCGGGTCACCCGGCCAGCGACATGGAGGCCCAGAATACCCTCCTTGA
CAGTCTTGACGTGCGCAGCTCAGGGGCATGATGTGACTGTCGCCCGTACATCTAGCCCATACATCCCCAT
GTATAATCATTTGCATCCATACATTTTGATGGCCGCACGGCGCGAAGCAAAAATTACGGCCCCTCGCTGC
GGACCTGCGAGCAGGGAAACGCTCCCCTCACAGACGCGTTGAATTGTCCCCACGCCGCGCCCCTGTAGAG
AAATATAAAAGGTTAGGATTTGCCACTGAGGTTCTTCTTTCATATACTTCCTTTTAAAATCTTGCTAGGA
TACAGTTCTCACATCACATCCGAACATAAACAACCATGGGTAAAAAGCCTGAACTCACCGCGACGTCTGT
CGAGAAGTTTCTGATCGAACAGTTCGACAGCGTCTCCGACCTGATGCAGCTCTCGGAGGGCGAAGAATCT
CGTGCTTTCAGCTTCGATGTAGGAGGGCGTGGATATGTCCTGCGGGTAAATAGCTGCGCCGATGGTTTCT
ACAAAGATCGTTATGTTTATCGGCACTTTGCATCGGCCGCGCTCCCGATTCCGGAAGTGCTTGACATTGG
GGAATTCAGCGAGAGCCTGACCTATTGCATCTCCCGCCGTGCACAGGGTGTCACGTTGCAAGACCTGCCT
GAAACCGAACTGCCCGCTGTTCTGCAGCCGGTCGCGGAGGCCATGGATGCGATCGCTGCGGCCGATCTTA
GCCAGACGAGCGGGTTCGGCCCATTCGGACCGCAAGGAATCGGTCAATACACTACATGGCGTGATTTCAT
ATGCGCGATTGCTGATCCCCATGTGTATCACTGGCAAACTGTGATGGACGACACCGTCAGTGCGTCCGTC
GCGCAGGCTCTCGATGAGCTGATGCTTTGGGCCGAGGACTGCCCCGAAGTCCGGCACCTCGTGCACGCGG
ATTTCGGCTCCAACAATGTCCTGACGGACAATGGCCGCATAACAGCGGTCATTGACTGGAGCGAGGCGAT
GTTCGGGGATTCCCAATACGAGGTCGCCAACATCTTCTTCTGGAGGCCGTGGTTGGCTTGTATGGAGCAG
CAGACGCGCTACTTCGAGCGGAGGCATCCGGAGCTTGCAGGATCGCCGCGGCTCCGGGCGTATATGCTCC
GCATTGGTCTTGACCAACTCTATCAGAGCTTGGTTGACGGCAATTTCGATGATGCAGCTTGGGCGCAGGG
TCGATGCGACGCAATCGTCCGATCCGGAGCCGGGACTGTCGGGCGTACACAAATCGCCCGCAGAAGCGCG
GCCGTCTGGACCGATGGCTGTGTAGAAGTACTCGCCGATAGTGGAAACCGACGCCCCAGCACTCGTCCGA
GGGCAAAGGAATAATCAGTACTGACAATAAAAAGATTCTTGTTTTCAAGAACTTGTCATTTGTATAGTTT
TTTTATATTGTAGTTGTTCTATTTTAATCAAATGTTAGCGTGATTTATATTTTTTTTCGCCTCGACATCA
TCTGCCCAGATGCGAAGTTAAGTGCGCAGAAAGTAATATCATGCGTCAATCGTATGTGAATGCTGGTCGC
TATACTGCTGTCGATTCGATACTAACGCCGCCATCCAGTGTCGAATGATATCGAATTCAGTCTACTAGTC
AGTTCGAGTTTATCATTATCAATACTGCCATTTCAAAGAATACGTAAATAATTAATAGTAGTGATTTTCC
TAACTTTATTTAGTCAAAAAATTAGCCTTTTAATTCTGCTGTAACCCGTACATGCCCAAAATAGGGGGCG
GGTTACACAGAATATATAACATCGTAGGTGTCTGGGTGAACAGTTTATTCCTGGCATCCACTAAATATAA
TGGAGCCCGCTTTTTAAGCTGGCATCCAGAAAAAAAAAGAATCCCAGCACCAAAATATTGTTTTCTTCAC
CAACCATCAGTTCATAGGTCCATTCTCTTAGCGCAACTACAGAGAACAGGGGCACAAACAGGCAAAAAAC
GGGCACAACCTCAATGGAGTGATGCAACCTGCCTGGAGTAAATGATGACACAAGGCAATTGACCCACGCA
TGTATCTATCTCATTTTCTTACACCTTCTATTACCTTCTGCTCTCTCTGATTTGGAAAAAGCTGAAAAAA
AAGGTTGAAACCAGTTCCCTGAAATTATTCCCCTACTTGACTAATAAGTATATAAAGACGGTAGGTATTG
ATTGTAATTCTGTAAATCTATTTCTTAAACTTCTTAAATTCTACTTTTATAGTTAGTCTTTTTTTTAGTT
TTAAAACACCAAGAACTTAGTTTCGAATAAACACACATAAACAAACAAAAGATCTGATATGGATCGAATT
AGATCTCGCCACCATGGACAAGAAGTATTCTATCGGACTGGACATCGGGACTAATAGCGTCGGGTGGGCC
GTCATCACTGACGAGTACAAGGTGCCCTCTAAGAAGTTCAAGGTGCTCGGGAACACCGACCGGCATTCCA
TCAAGAAAAATCTGATCGGAGCTCTCCTCTTTGATTCAGGGGAGACCGCTGAAGCAACCCGCCTCAAGCG
GACTGCTAGACGGCGGTACACCAGGAGGAAGAACCGGATTTGTTACCTTCAAGAGATATTCTCCAACGAA
ATGGCAAAGGTCGACGACAGCTTCTTCCATAGGCTGGAAGAATCATTCCTCGTGGAAGAGGATAAGAAGC
ATGAACGGCATCCCATCTTCGGTAATATCGTCGACGAGGTGGCCTATCACGAGAAATACCCAACCATCTA
CCATCTTCGCAAAAAGCTGGTGGACTCAACCGACAAGGCAGACCTCCGGCTTATCTACCTGGCCCTGGCC
CACATGATTAAGTTCAGAGGCCACTTCCTGATCGAGGGCGACCTCAATCCTGACAATAGCGATGTGGATA
AACTGTTCATCCAGCTGGTGCAGACTTACAACCAGCTCTTTGAAGAGAACCCCATCAATGCAAGCGGAGT
CGATGCCAAGGCCATTCTGTCAGCCCGGCTGTCAAAGAGCCGCAGACTTGAGAATCTTATCGCTCAGCTG
CCGGGTGAAAAGAAAAATGGACTGTTCGGGAACCTGATTGCTCTTTCACTTGGGCTGACTCCCAATTTCA
AGTCTAATTTCGACCTGGCAGAGGATGCCAAGCTGCAACTGTCCAAGGACACCTATGATGACGATCTCGA
CAACCTCCTGGCCCAGATCGGTGACCAATACGCCGACCTTTTCCTTGCTGCTAAGAATCTTTCTGACGCC
ATCCTGCTGTCTGACATTCTCCGCGTGAACACTGAAATCACCAAGGCCCCTCTTTCAGCTTCAATGATTA
AGCGGTATGATGAGCACCACCAGGACCTGACCCTGCTTAAGGCACTCGTCCGGCAGCAGCTTCCGGAGAA
GTACAAGGAAATCTTCTTTGACCAGTCAAAGAATGGATACGCCGGCTACATCGACGGAGGTGCCTCCCAA
GAGGAATTTTATAAGTTTATCAAACCTATCCTTGAGAAGATGGACGGCACCGAAGAGCTCCTCGTGAAAC
TGAATCGGGAGGATCTGCTGCGGAAGCAGCGCACTTTCGACAATGGGAGCATTCCCCACCAGATCCATCT
TGGGGAGCTTCACGCCATCCTTCGGCGCCAAGAGGACTTCTACCCCTTTCTTAAGGACAACAGGGAGAAG
ATTGAGAAAATTCTCACTTTCCGCATCCCCTACTACGTGGGACCCCTCGCCAGAGGAAATAGCCGGTTTG
CTTGGATGACCAGAAAGTCAGAAGAAACTATCACTCCCTGGAACTTCGAAGAGGTGGTGGACAAGGGAGC
CAGCGCTCAGTCATTCATCGAACGGATGACTAACTTCGATAAGAACCTCCCCAATGAGAAGGTCCTGCCG
AAACATTCCCTGCTCTACGAGTACTTTACCGTGTACAACGAGCTGACCAAGGTGAAATATGTCACCGAAG
GGATGAGGAAGCCCGCATTCCTGTCAGGCGAACAAAAGAAGGCAATTGTGGACCTTCTGTTCAAGACCAA
TAGAAAGGTGACCGTGAAGCAGCTGAAGGAGGACTATTTCAAGAAAATTGAATGCTTCGACTCTGTGGAG
ATTAGCGGGGTCGAAGATCGGTTCAACGCAAGCCTGGGTACCTACCATGATCTGCTTAAGATCATCAAGG
ACAAGGATTTTCTGGACAATGAGGAGAAAGAGGACATCCTTGAGGACATTGTCCTGACTCTCACTCTGTT
CGAGGACCGGGAAATGATCGAGGAGAGGCTTAAGACCTACGCCCATCTGTTCGACGATAAAGTGATGAAG
CAACTTAAACGGAGAAGATATACCGGATGGGGACGCCTTAGCCGCAAACTCATCAACGGAATCCGGGACA
AACAGAGCGGAAAGACCATTCTTGATTTCCTTAAGAGCGACGGATTCGCTAATCGCAACTTCATGCAACT
TATCCATGATGATTCCCTGACCTTTAAGGAGGACATCCAGAAGGCCCAAGTGTCTGGACAAGGTGACTCA
CTGCACGAGCATATCGCAAATCTGGCTGGTTCACCCGCTATTAAGAAGGGTATTCTCCAGACCGTGAAAG
TCGTGGACGAGCTGGTCAAGGTGATGGGTCGCCATAAACCAGAGAACATTGTCATCGAGATGGCCAGGGA
AAACCAGACTACCCAGAAGGGACAGAAGAACAGCAGGGAGCGGATGAAAAGAATTGAGGAAGGGATT
